Addgene plasmid #81138: pEZ12
Purpose: pACSA_J23113_tetR PEZ4_gfp
Depositing lab: Brian Pfleger. Depositing organization: University of Wisconsin, Madison. Publication: Construction of new synthetic biology tools for the control of gene expression in the cyanobacterium Synechococcus sp. strain PCC 7002. Zess EK, Begemann MB, Pfleger BF. Biotechnol Bioeng. 2016 Feb;113(2):424-32. doi: 10.1002/bit.25713. Epub 2015 Sep 3. PubMed 26192329.
Backbone
  Vector backbone: pACSA
  Total vector size (bp): 4865
Growth in bacteria
  Bacterial resistance: Ampicillin, 100 μg/mL
  Growth temperature: 37°C
  Growth strain: DH5alpha
  Copy number: Unknown
Gene/Insert
  Gene/Insert name: GFP
  Promoter: PEZ4
  Cloning method: Gibson Cloning
  Sequencing primers: 5′ GCTTCCGGCTCGTATGTTGTG; 3′ TTGGGTAACGCCAGGGT
Terms and licenses: Academic/Nonprofit Terms; Industry Terms: Not Available to Industry
How to cite: pEZ12 was a gift from Brian Pfleger (Addgene plasmid # 81138 ; http://n2t.net/addgene:81138 ; RRID:Addgene_81138)
