[The description below was written by a language model from this plasmid's Addgene catalogue record and pLannotate feature annotations shown in this document.]
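Description:
pEZ12 is a bacterial plasmid built on the pACSA backbone that carries a TetR-regulated green fluorescent reporter, made as part of a toolkit for controlling gene expression in the cyanobacterium Synechococcus sp. PCC 7002. It is propagated in E. coli through a high-copy ColE1/pUC-type origin and selected with ampicillin via the bla gene. An f1 origin and remnants of a standard cloning vector (lac promoter/operator, a lacZα fragment, and flanking SP6 and T7 promoters) are also present. The record does not say how the plasmid is delivered to or maintained in the cyanobacterium. No cyanobacterial marker or homology regions are annotated, although unannotated stretches flank the cassette on both sides.

The payload consists of two divergently oriented units. On the reverse strand, tetR fused to a C-terminal ssrA (LVA) degradation tag is driven by a constitutive Anderson-series promoter and closed by the rrnB T1 and T7Te terminators. The catalogue names this promoter as J23113, while the annotation tool matched only a fragment resembling the related J23119. On the forward strand, the engineered PEZ4 promoter, marked by two tet operator fragments, drives the reporter, which is followed by a T7 terminator. TetR bound to the operators should repress the reporter, and a tetracycline-type inducer would relieve that repression, so fluorescence can be used to measure how the promoter responds.

Two discrepancies should be noted. The catalogue calls the insert GFP, whereas the annotation tool labelled the reading frame mAzamiGreen. The listed vector size of 4,865 bp is also smaller than the 5,736 nt full sequencing result.
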