Features (pLannotate 1.2.2; 22 found; start..end, strand, type, name):
    474..1062    +  rep_origin     ori: high-copy-number ColE1/pMB1/pBR322/pUC origin of replication
   1245..1337    +  CDS            lacI (fragment): lac repressor; lacI; The lac repressor binds to the lac operator to inhibit transcription in E. coli. This inhibition can be relieved by adding lactose or isopropyl-β-D-thiogalactopyranoside (IPTG).
   1350..1371    +  protein_bind   CAP binding site: CAP binding activates transcription in the presence of cAMP. E. coli catabolite activator protein
   1386..1416    +  promoter       lac promoter: promoter for the E. coli lac operon
   1424..1440    +  protein_bind   lac operator: The lac repressor binds to the lac operator to inhibit transcription in E. coli. This inhibition can be relieved by adding lactose or isopropyl-β-D-thiogalactopyranoside (IPTG). lac repressor encoded by lacI
   1482..1500    +  promoter       SP6 promoter: promoter for bacteriophage SP6 RNA polymerase
   2060..2087    -  terminator     T7Te terminator: phage T7 early transcription terminator
   2103..2174    -  terminator     rrnB T1 terminator: transcription terminator T1 from the E. coli rrnB gene
   2222..2254    -  CDS            ssrA tag (LVA): C-terminal peptide that mediates degradation in bacteria through the ClpXP and ClpAP proteases (McGinness et al., 2006) mutant LVA variant that confers accelerated degradation under some conditions (Andersen et al., 1998)
   2255..2875    -  CDS            tetR: TETR2_ECOLX - Experimental evidence at protein level: Swiss-Prot protein existence level 1. TetR is the repressor of the tetracycline resistance element; its N-terminal region forms a helix-turn-helix structure and binds DNA. Binding of tetracycline to TetR reduces the repressor affinity for the tetracycline resistance gene (tetA) promoter operator sites. From Escherichia coli.
   2914..2930    -  promoter       J23119(SpeI) promoter (fragment): bacterial promoter (Registry of Standard Biological Parts BBa J23119) modified to end with an SpeI site
   2958..2974    +  protein_bind   tet operator (fragment): tetO; bacterial operator O2 for the tetR and tetA genes tetracycline repressor TetR
   2981..2997    +  protein_bind   tet operator (fragment): tetO; bacterial operator O2 for the tetR and tetA genes tetracycline repressor TetR
   3065..3739    +  CDS            mAzamiGreen: mAzamiGreen is a basic (constitutively fluorescent) green fluorescent protein published in 2003, derived from Galaxea fascicularis. It has high acid sensitivity.
   3750..3799    +  CDS            SET1 (fragment): solubility-enhancement tag derived from T7 phage gene 10B
   3807..3854    +  terminator     T7 terminator: transcription terminator for bacteriophage T7 RNA polymerase
   4359..4377    -  promoter       T7 promoter: promoter for bacteriophage T7 RNA polymerase
   4380..4537    +  CDS            lacZα (fragment): LacZα fragment of β-galactosidase; lacZ fragment
   4541..4969    +  rep_origin     f1 ori (sequence partly withheld): f1 bacteriophage origin of replication; arrow indicates direction of (+) strand synthesis
   4997..5047    -  misc_feature   bom (fragment): basis of mobility region from pBR322
   5074..5178    +  promoter       AmpR promoter: bla
   5179..303     +  CDS            AmpR (across the origin): β-lactamase; bla; confers resistance to ampicillin, carbenicillin, and related antibiotics
>Addgene plasmid #81138 | pEZ12 | addgene full sequence | sequence record 162365 | Addgene next-generation full plasmid sequencing result
ACGTTGCGCAAACTATTAACTGGCGAACTACTTACTCTAGCTTCCCGGCAACAATTAATAGACTGGATGG
AGGCGGATAAAGTTGCAGGACCACTTCTGCGCTCGGCCCTTCCGGCTGGCTGGTTTATTGCTGATAAATC
TGGAGCCGGTGAGCGTGGGTCTCGCGGTATCATTGCAGCACTGGGGCCAGATGGTAAGCCCTCCCGTATC
GTAGTTATCTACACGACGGGGAGTCAGGCAACTATGGATGAACGAAATAGACAGATCGCTGAGATAGGTG
CCTCACTGATTAAGCATTGGTAACTGTCAGACCAAGTTTACTCATATATACTTTAGATTGATTTAAAACT
TCATTTTTAATTTAAAAGGATCTAGGTGAAGATCCTTTTTGATAATCTCATGACCAAAATCCCTTAACGT
GAGTTTTCGTTCCACTGAGCGTCAGACCCCGTAGAAAAGATCAAAGGATCTTCTTGAGATCCTTTTTTTC
TGCGCGTAATCTGCTGCTTGCAAACAAAAAAACCACCGCTACCAGCGGTGGTTTGTTTGCCGGATCAAGA
GCTACCAACTCTTTTTCCGAAGGTAACTGGCTTCAGCAGAGCGCAGATACCAAATACTGTTCTTCTAGTG
TAGCCGTAGTTAGGCCACCACTTCAAGAACTCTGTAGCACCGCCTACATACCTCGCTCTGCTAATCCTGT
TACCAGTGGCTGCTGCCAGTGGCGATAAGTCGTGTCTTACCGGGTTGGACTCAAGACGATAGTTACCGGA
TAAGGCGCAGCGGTCGGGCTGAACGGGGGGTTCGTGCACACAGCCCAGCTTGGAGCGAACGACCTACACC
GAACTGAGATACCTACAGCGTGAGCTATGAGAAAGCGCCACGCTTCCCGAAGGGAGAAAGGCGGACAGGT
ATCCGGTAAGCGGCAGGGTCGGAACAGGAGAGCGCACGAGGGAGCTTCCAGGGGGAAACGCCTGGTATCT
TTATAGTCCTGTCGGGTTTCGCCACCTCTGACTTGAGCGTCGATTTTTGTGATGCTCGTCAGGGGGGCGG
AGCCTATGGAAAAACGCCAGCAACGCGGCCTTTTTACGGTTCCTGGCCTTTTGCTGGCCTTTTGCTCACA
TGTTCTTTCCTGCGTTATCCCCTGATTCTGTGGATAACCGTATTACCGCCTTTGAGTGAGCTGATACCGC
TCGCCGCAGCCGAACGACCGAGCGCAGCGAGTCAGTGAGCGAGGAAGCGGAAGAGCGCCCAATACGCAAA
CCGCCTCTCCCCGCGCGTTGGCCGATTCATTAATGCAGCTGGCACGACAGGTTTCCCGACTGGAAAGCGG
GCAGTGAGCGCAACGCAATTAATGTGAGTTAGCTCACTCATTAGGCACCCCAGGCTTTACACTTTATGCT
TCCGGCTCGTATGTTGTGTGGAATTGTGAGCGGATAACAATTTCACACAGGAAACAGCTATGACCATGAT
TACGCCAAGCTATTTAGGTGACACTATAGAATACTCAAGCTATGAGGTGACTGCCGCACTCAATGTTCAA
CCAGATCTAGTGATTATTTCGGGGTTAGCAGCCGATGCGGGCAACCTGGTGAAGCAACTGCGAGAATTAG
GTTACAACGGCATTATTGTTGGGGGGAACGGCTTAAATACTTCTAATATTTTCCCCGTCTGCCAAGCAAA
ATGTGATGGGGTGTTGGTGGCCCAAGCCTACAGTGCCGAGTTAGATAATGAGATTAACCGCGCGTTTCGG
GACGCCTATTTTCAACAAAACCAAAAAGAGCCGCCCCAATTTAGTGCCCAGGCTTTTACGGCGATCCAAG
TTTTTGTTGAAGCCCTCAGCAGCCTCGATGAAAAAACGCCCTTAGAAACTCTTGCTCTACCGGACTTGCG
ACGACAACTGCGGGACGAAATTTTTGCAGGTACCTACGTCACGCCTTTGGGTGAAATTTCCTTCACAGAG
GAAGGGGAAATTGTCCAGAAGGAATTTTTTGTGGCCCAAATTGAAATGGATGAATCGGGTCAACAGGGGC
GTTTCGCCTTCATTGAAACGAACTATAAACGCAGAAAGGCCCACCCGAAGGTGAGCCAGTGTGACTCTAG
TAGAGAGCGTTCACCGACAAACAACAGATAAAACGAAAGGCCCAGTCTTTCGACTGAGCCTTTCGTTTTA
TTTGATGCCTGGCTCTAGTAGTGATCTACACTAGCACTATCAGTGTTATTAAGCTACTAAAGCGTAGTTT
TCGTCGTTTGCAGCGGACCCACTTTCACATTTAAGTTGTTTTTCTAATCCGCATATGATCAATTCAAGGC
CGAATAAGAAGGCTGGCTCTGCACCTTGGTGATCAAATAATTCGATAGCTTGTCGTAATAATGGCGGCAT
ACTATCAGTAGTAGGTGTTTCCCTTTCTTCTTTAGCGACTTGATGCTCTTGATCTTCCAATACGCAACCT
AAAGTAAAATGCCCCACAGCGCTGAGTGCATATAATGCATTCTCTAGTGAAAAACCTTGTTGGCATAAAA
AGGCTAATTGATTTTCGAGAGTTTCATACTGTTTTTCTGTAGGCCGTGTACCTAAATGTACTTTTGCTCC
ATCGCGATGACTTAGTAAAGCACATCTAAAACTTTTAGCGTTATTACGTAAAAAATCTTGCCAGCTTTCC
CCTTCTAAAGGGCAAAAGTGAGTATGGTGCCTATCTAACATCTCAATGGCTAAGGCGTCGAGCAAAGCCC
GCTTATTTTTTACATGCCAATACAATGTAGGCTGCTCTACACCTAGCTTCTGGGCGAGTTTACGGGTTGT
TAAACCTTCGATTCCGACCTCATTAAGCAGCTCTAATGCGCTGTTAATCACTTTACTTTTATCTAATCTG
GACATCTAGTATTTCTCCTCTTTCTCTAGTAGCTAGCATAATCCCTAGGACTGAGCTAGCCATCAGGTTA
ACAAAAAAGCAGGAATATCCCTATCAGTGATAGACAGACATCCCTATCAGTGATAGATATAATGTTAACT
GTGGGATTGCAAAAGGAGCTCCCAACTCATAAAGTCAAGTAGGAGATTAATCATATGTCGGTCATCAAGC
CCGAAATGAAAATTAAACTGCGCATGGAGGGCGCTGTGAACGGGCACAAGTTCGTGATCGAAGGTGAAGG
CATTGGTAAGCCGTATGAAGGTACTCAAACCCTGGACTTAACGGTTAAAGAAGGTGCCCCGTTGCCATTT
AGCTACGACATCCTGACACCCGCTTTTCAGTATGGCAATCGCGCGTTCACCAAGTATCCGAAAGATATTC
CGGATTATTTCAAGCAGGCATTCCCGGAAGGATACTCATGGGAACGCTCGATGACCTACGAAGACCAGGG
CATTTGCATTGCCACAAGCGACATCACAATGGAGGGTGATTGCTTTTTTTACAAAATTCGCTTCGACGGG
ACAAACTTCCCGCCGAATGGCCCAGTGATGCAGAAAAAGACGCTTAAATGGGAACCGTCGACAGAGAAAA
TGTACGTTCGCGATGGCGTTCTGAAAGGCGATGTTAATATGGCGCTGCTTCTCGAAGGGGGAGGCCATTA
CCGTTGTGATTTCAAAACCACATACAAAGCAAAAAAAGATGTTCGTTTGCCGGACGCGCATGAAGTCGAT
CACCGCATTGAGATCCTGTCACATGATAAAGATTACAATAAGGTCCGCCTTTATGAGCACGCTGAGGCCC
GCTATTCTATGCTGCCCAGCCAAGCTAAATAAGGATCCGGCTGCTAACAAAGCCCGAAAGGAAGCTGAGT
TGGCTGCTGCCACCGCTGAGCAATAACTAGCATAACCCCTTGGGGCCTCTAAACGGGTCTTGACGGGTTT
TTTGTCTAGAGCGCTCAAGTTGATCGAATGTATGCCCCGGATATGACCTAGGGAGATTCTTCTAAAGCGA
GCAGGGTTTGCCAAGTGGCGATCGCCTCAGGGAACCATAACCAACTTTGTTCGAGGCGGCGGGGGTTGAG
CTGGGAACGATCGAGATCTAGGGCGATCGCCCGGAGTTTTTCGGCTTTCCCTACAAGAATTTCCTGGTCA
ACGTCGGTGGGTTGCCTTTGGGCCAAATCGTACATACTAATCGCCAGGCCCGCATAAATCTCCGCCTGGA
GGGCTGGGGGGAAATCCTGGGTCGTTGCCGCCGCTAAGGCTTCATACCAACGATCATTGGCGGCTTCGTA
ATCTGCATTGAGGTAATGGACAAAACCCAGGGCCATCAAAATTTCGGGGTCGTTGGGCTGTTGGGCTAGG
GCCATGTCCCAATTGTCTTGCACCGTGGCGATCGCCGTTGCTTGGGTTGGCGATGGTGGGACGGCAGCCA
AAGTTGTTCAGCATGCGCCCTATAGTGAGTCGTATTACAATTCACTGGCCGTCGTTTTACAACGTCGTGA
CTGGGAAAACCCTGGCGTTACCCAACTTAATCGCCTTGCAGCACATCCCCCTTTCGCCAGCTGGCGTAAT
AGCGAAGAGGCCCGCACCGATCGCCCTTCCCAACAGTTGCGCAGCCTGAATGGCGAATGG
[124 nt withheld, positions 4541-4664]
C
[91 nt withheld, positions 4666-4756]
A
[49 nt withheld, positions 4758-4806]
CCTTTGACGTTGGAGTCCACGTTCTTT
[37 nt withheld, positions 4834-4870]
ACCCTATCTCGGTCTATTCTTTTGATTTATAAGGGATTTTGCCGATTTCGGCCTATTGGTTAAAAAATGA
GCTGATTTAACAAAAATTTAACGCGAATTTTAACAAAATATTAACGCTTACAATTTCCTGATGCGGTATT
TTCTCCTTACGCATCTGTGCGGTATTTCACACCGCATCAGGTGGCACTTTTCGGGGAAATGTGCGCGGAA
CCCCTATTTGTTTATTTTTCTAAATACATTCAAATATGTATCCGCTCATGAGACAATAACCCTGATAAAT
GCTTCAATAATATTGAAAAAGGAAGAGTATGAGTATTCAACATTTCCGTGTCGCCCTTATTCCCTTTTTT
GCGGCATTTTGCCTTCCTGTTTTTGCTCACCCAGAAACGCTGGTGAAAGTAAAAGATGCTGAAGATCAGT
TGGGTGCACGAGTGGGTTACATCGAACTGGATCTCAACAGCGGTAAGATCCTTGAGAGTTTTCGCCCCGA
AGAACGTTTTCCAATGATGAGCACTTTTAAAGTTCTGCTATGTGGCGCGGTATTATCCCGTATTGACGCC
GGGCAAGAGCAACTCGGTCGCCGCATACACTATTCTCAGAATGACTTGGTTGAGTACTCACCAGTCACAG
AAAAGCATCTTACGGATGGCATGACAGTAAGAGAATTATGCAGTGCTGCCATAACCATGAGTGATAACAC
TGCGGCCAACTTACTTCTGACAACGATCGGAGGACCGAAGGAGCTAACCGCTTTTTTGCACAACATGGGG
GATCATGTAACTCGCCTTGATCGTTGGGAACCGGAGATGAATGAAGCCATACCAAACGACGAGCGTGACA
CCACGATGCCTGTAGCAATGGCAACA
