>Addgene plasmid #81138 | pEZ12 | addgene partial sequence | sequence record 158743 | T7term 5'-GCTAGTTATTGCTCAGCGG-3'
TTGTTAGCAGCCGGATCCTTATTTAGCTTGGCTGGGCAGCATAGAATAGCGGGCCTCAGCGTGCTCATAA
AGGCGGACCTTATTGTAATCTTTATCATGTGACAGGATCTCAATGCGGTGATCGACTTCATGCGCGTCCG
GCAAACGAACATCTTTTTTTGCTTTGTATGTGGTTTTGAAATCACAACGGTAATGGCCTCCCCCTTCGAG
AAGCAGCGCCATATTAACATCGCCTTTCAGAACGCCATCGCGAACGTACATTTTCTCTGTCGACGGTTCC
CATTTAAGCGTCTTTTTCTGCATCACTGGGCCATTCGGCGGGAAGTTTGTCCCGTCGAAGCGAATTTTGT
AAAAAAAGCAATCACCCTCCATTGTGATGTCGCTTGTGGCAATGCAAATGCCCTGGTCTTCGTAGGTCAT
CGAGCGTTCCCATGAGTATCCTTCCGGGAATGCCTGCTTGAAATAATCCGGAATATCTTTCGGATACTTG
GTGAACGCGCGATTGCCATACTGAAAAGCGGGTGTCAGGATGTCGTAGCTAAATGGCAACGGGGCACCTT
CTTTAACCGTTAAGTCCAGGGTTTGAGTACCTTCATACGGCTTACCAATGCCTTCACCTTCGATCACGAA
CTTGTGCCCGTTCACAGCGCCCTCCATGCGCAGTTTAATTTTCATTTCGGGCTTGATGACCGACATATGA
TTAATCTCCTACTTGACTTTATGAGTTGGGAGCTCCTTTTGCAATCCCACAGTTAACATTATATCTATCA
CTGATAGGGATGTCTGTCTATCACTGATAGGGATATTCCTGCTTTT
