>Addgene plasmid #81138 | pEZ12 | addgene partial sequence | sequence record 162364 | Tet-R 5'-GGCGAGTTTACGGGTTGTTA-3'
TCATTAAGCAGCTCTAATGCGCTGTTAATCACTTTACTTTTATCTAATCTGGACATCTAGTATTTCTCCT
CTTTCTCTAGTAGCTAGCATAATCCCTAGGACTGAGCTAGCCATCAGGTTAACAAAAAAGCAGGAATATC
CCTATCAGTGATAGACAGACATCCCTATCAGTGATAGATATAATGTTAACTGTGGGATTGCAAAAGGAGC
TCCCAACTCATAAAGTCAAGTAGGAGATTAATCATATGTCGGTCATCAAGCCCGAAATGAAAATTAAACT
GCGCATGGAGGGCGCTGTGAACGGGCACAAGTTCGTGATCGAAGGTGAAGGCATTGGTAAGCCGTATGAA
GGTACTCAAACCCTGGACTTAACGGTTAAAGAAGGTGCCCCGTTGCCATTTAGCTACGACATCCTGACAC
CCGCTTTTCAGTATGGCAATCGCGCGTTCACCAAGTATCCGAAAGATATTCCGGATTATTTCAAGCAGGC
ATTCCCGGAAGGATACTCATGGGAACGCTCGATGACCTACGAAGACCAGGGCATTTGCATTGCCACAAGC
GACATCACAATGGAGGGTGATTGCTTTTTTTACAAAATTCGCTTCGACGGGACAAACTTCCCGCCGAATG
GCCCAGTGATGCAGAAAAAGACGCTTAAATGGGAACCGTCGACAGAGAAAATGTACGTTCGCGATGGCGT
TCTGAAAGGCGATGTTAATATGGCGCTGCTTCTCGAAGGGGGAGGCCATTACCGTTGTGATTTCAAAACC
ACATACAAAGCAAAA
